Addgene plasmid #134559: YFP-ICP0-C3
Purpose: Expresses YFP-ICP0 fusion protein
Depositing lab: Susan Janicki. Publication: Single-cell analysis of Daxx and ATRX-dependent transcriptional repression. Newhart A, Rafalska-Metcalf IU, Yang T, Negorev DG, Janicki SM. J Cell Sci. 2012 Nov 15;125(Pt 22):5489-501. doi: 10.1242/jcs.110148. Epub 2012 Sep 12. PubMed 22976303.
Backbone
  Vector backbone: pEYFP-C3
  Backbone manufacturer: Clontech
  Backbone size w/o insert (bp): 4700
  Vector type: Mammalian Expression
  Selectable markers: Neomycin (select with G418)
Growth in bacteria
  Bacterial resistance: Kanamycin, 50 μg/mL
  Growth temperature: 37°C
  Growth strain: DH5alpha
  Copy number: High Copy
Gene/Insert
  Gene/Insert name: ICP0
  Species: Other
  Promoter: CMV
  Tag / fusion protein: YFP (N terminal on backbone)
  Cloning method: Restriction Enzyme; 5′ cloning site blunt XhoI (destroyed during cloning); 3′ cloning site EcoRI (not destroyed)
  Sequencing primers: 5′ EGFP-C; 3′ SV40pA-R
Resource information
  A portion of this plasmid was derived from a plasmid made by: Roger Everett
Terms and licenses: Academic/Nonprofit Terms; Industry Terms: Not Available to Industry
How to cite: YFP-ICP0-C3 was a gift from Susan Janicki (Addgene plasmid # 134559 ; http://n2t.net/addgene:134559 ; RRID:Addgene_134559)
