[The description below was written by a language model from this plasmid's Addgene catalogue record and pLannotate feature annotations shown in this document.]
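Description:
YFP-ICP0-C3 is a mammalian expression plasmid built on the Clontech pEYFP-C3 backbone that produces the herpes simplex virus type 1 immediate-early protein ICP0 (also called IE110) fused at its N terminus to yellow fluorescent protein. In the roughly 7 kb sequenced record, the human cytomegalovirus immediate-early enhancer and promoter drive a single open reading frame in which the YFP coding sequence is followed closely by the ICP0 coding region. The automated annotation matches the YFP as a fragment of a monomeric EYFP variant. Remnants of the multiple cloning site and an SV40 polyadenylation signal lie downstream. The insert was placed between a blunted XhoI site, which was destroyed, and an EcoRI site, which was retained. The catalogue lists the insert species only as "Other", but the feature annotation identifies the protein as HSV-1 ICP0.

The plasmid replicates at high copy in E. coli from a pUC-type ColE1 origin and also carries an f1 phage origin. A single Tn5 aminoglycoside phosphotransferase gene serves both hosts. A bacterial bla-type promoter provides kanamycin resistance in bacteria, while the SV40 early promoter and an HSV TK polyadenylation signal allow G418 selection of transfected mammalian cells. Short hits to large T antigen, ble and the bGH poly(A) signal are probably incidental fragment matches within the backbone.

ICP0 is a viral E3 ubiquitin ligase that counteracts nuclear antiviral defences, notably by degrading PML and SP100 in nuclear bodies. The fluorescent fusion allows its localisation and effects to be followed in living or fixed cells. The associated study used single-cell analysis to examine Daxx- and ATRX-dependent transcriptional repression.
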