Features (pLannotate 1.2.2; 15 found; start..end, strand, type, name):
     61..364     +  enhancer       CMV enhancer: human cytomegalovirus immediate early enhancer
    365..568     +  promoter       CMV promoter: human cytomegalovirus (CMV) immediate early promoter
    613..1331    +  CDS            mEYFP (fragment): enhanced YFP with monomerizing A206K mutation (Zacharias et al., 2002) mammalian codon-optimized
   1345..3669    +  CDS            ICP0: ICP0_HHV11 - Also known as IE110. Experimental evidence at protein level: Swiss-Prot protein existence level 1. Evades nuclear antiviral defenses triggered by dsDNA viruses. Acts during the initial stages of lytic infection and the reactivation of latent viral genome. Prevents the antiviral effect of nuclear bodies by degrading host PML and SP100. Prevents antiviral response to viral DNA induced by IFI16 by degrading it. Additionally, inhibits host IRF3 nuclear signaling to prevent interferon production by the infected cells. Interestingly, the E3 ubiquitin ligase activity associated with the
   3673..3709    +  misc_feature   MCS (fragment): multiple cloning site
   3726..3810    +  CDS            large T antigen (fragment): large T antigen from SV40 (simian virus 40)
   3833..3954    +  polyA_signal   SV40 poly(A) signal: SV40 polyadenylation signal
   3988..4416    -  rep_origin     f1 ori (sequence partly withheld): f1 bacteriophage origin of replication; arrow indicates direction of (+) strand synthesis
   4443..4547    +  promoter       AmpR promoter: bla
   4549..4906    +  promoter       SV40 promoter: SV40 enhancer and early promoter
   4941..5735    +  CDS            NeoR/KanR: aminoglycoside phosphotransferase from Tn5; aph(3')-II (or nptII); confers resistance to neomycin, kanamycin, and G418 (Geneticin®)
   5756..5908    +  CDS            ble (fragment): BLE_KLEPN - Experimental evidence at protein level: Swiss-Prot protein existence level 1. Binding protein with a strong affinity to the bleomycin family of antibiotics. Binds to CL990; an antimitotic-antibiotic compound. From Klebsiella pneumoniae.
   5967..6014    +  polyA_signal   HSV TK poly(A) signal: herpes simplex virus thymidine kinase polyadenylation signal (Cole and Stacy, 1985)
   6105..6121    -  polyA_signal   bGH poly(A) signal (fragment): bovine growth hormone polyadenylation signal
   6343..6931    +  rep_origin     ori: high-copy-number ColE1/pMB1/pBR322/pUC origin of replication
>Addgene plasmid #134559 | YFP-ICP0-C3 | addgene full sequence | sequence record 266073 | Addgene NGS Result
TAGTTATTAATAGTAATCAATTACGGGGTCATTAGTTCATAGCCCATATATGGAGTTCCGCGTTACATAA
CTTACGGTAAATGGCCCGCCTGGCTGACCGCCCAACGACCCCCGCCCATTGACGTCAATAATGACGTATG
TTCCCATAGTAACGCCAATAGGGACTTTCCATTGACGTCAATGGGTGGAGTATTTACGGTAAACTGCCCA
CTTGGCAGTACATCAAGTGTATCATATGCCAAGTACGCCCCCTATTGACGTCAATGACGGTAAATGGCCC
GCCTGGCATTATGCCCAGTACATGACCTTATGGGACTTTCCTACTTGGCAGTACATCTACGTATTAGTCA
TCGCTATTACCATGGTGATGCGGTTTTGGCAGTACATCAATGGGCGTGGATAGCGGTTTGACTCACGGGG
ATTTCCAAGTCTCCACCCCATTGACGTCAATGGGAGTTTGTTTTGGCACCAAAATCAACGGGACTTTCCA
AAATGTCGTAACAACTCCGCCCCATTGACGCAAATGGGCGGTAGGCGTGTACGGTGGGAGGTCTATATAA
GCAGAGCTGGTTTAGTGAACCGTCAGATCCGCTAGCGCTACCGGTCGCCACCATGGTGAGCAAGGGCGAG
GAGCTGTTCACCGGGGTGGTGCCCATCCTGGTCGAGCTGGACGGCGACGTAAACGGCCACAAGTTCAGCG
TGTCCGGCGAGGGCGAGGGCGATGCCACCTACGGCAAGCTGACCCTGAAGTTCATCTGCACCACCGGCAA
GCTGCCCGTGCCCTGGCCCACCCTCGTGACCACCTTCGGCTACGGCCTGAAGTGCTTCGCCCGCTACCCC
GACCACATGAAGCAGCACGACTTCTTCAAGTCCGCCATGCCCGAAGGCTACGTCCAGGAGCGCACCATCT
TCTTCAAGGACGACGGCAACTACAAGACCCGCGCCGAGGTGAAGTTCGAGGGCGACACCCTGGTGAACCG
CATCGAGCTGAAGGGCATCGACTTCAAGGAGGACGGCAACATCCTGGGGCACAAGCTGGAGTACAACTAC
AACAGCCACAACGTCTATATCATGGCCGACAAGCAGAAGAACGGCATCAAGGTGAACTTCAAGATCCGCC
ACAACATCGAGGACGGCAGCGTGCAGCTCGCCGACCACTACCAGCAGAACACCCCCATCGGCGACGGCCC
CGTGCTGCTGCCCGACAACCACTACCTGAGCTACCAGTCCAAGCTGAGCAAAGACCCCAACGAGAAGCGC
GATCACATGGTCCTGCTGGAGTTCGTGACCGCCGCCGGGATCACTCACGGCATGGACGAGCTGTACAAGT
ACTCAGATCTCGACATGGAGCCCCGCCCCGGAGCGAGTACCCGCCGGCCTGAGGGCCGCCCCCAGCGCGA
GCCCGCCCCGGATGTCTGGGTGTTTCCCTGCGACCGAGACCTGCCGGACAGCAGCGACTCTGAGGCGGAG
ACCGAAGTGGGGGGGCGGGGGGACGCCGACCACCATGACGACGACTCCGCCTCCGAGGCGGACAGCACGG
ACACGGAACTGTTCGAGACGGGGCTGCTGGGGCCGCAGGGCGTGGATGGGGGGGCGGTCTCGGGGGGGAG
CCCCCCCCGCGAGGAAGACCCCGGCAGTTGCGGGGGCGCCCCCCCTCGAGAGGACGGGGGGAGCGACGAG
GGCGACGTGTGCGCCGTGTGCACGGATGAGATCGCGCCCCACCTGCGCTGCGACACCTTCCCGTGCATGC
ACCGCTTCTGCATCCCGTGCATGAAAACCTGGATGCAATTGCGCAACACCTGCCCGCTGTGCAACGCCAA
GCTGGTGTACCTGATAGTGGGCGTGACGCCCAGCGGGTCGTTCAGCACCATCCCGATCGTGAACGACCCC
CAGACCCGCATGGAGGCCGAGGAGGCCGTCAGGGCGGGCACGGCCGTGGACTTTATCTGGACGGGCAATC
AGCGGTTCGCCCCGCGGTACCTGACCCTGGGGGGGCACACGGTGAGGGCCCTGTCGCCCACCCACCCGGA
GCCCACCACGGACGAGGATGACGACGACCTGGACGACGCAGACTACGTACCGCCCGCCCCCCGCCGGACG
CCCCGCGCCCCCCCACGCAGAGGCGCCGCCGCGCCCCCCGTGACGGGCGGGGCGTCTCACGCAGCCCCCC
AGCCGGCCGCGGCTCGGACAGCGCCCCCCTCGGCGCCCATCGGGCCACACGGCAGCAGTAACACCAACMC
CMCCACCAACAGCAGCGGCGGCGGCGGCYCCCGCCAGTCGCGAGCCGCGGCGCCGCGGGGGGCGTCTGGC
CCCTCCGGGGGGGTTGGGGTTGGGGTTGGGGTTGTTGAAGCGGAGGCGGGGCGGCCGAGGGGCCGGACGG
GCCCCCTTGTCAACAGACCCGCCCCCCTTGCAAACAACAGAGACCCCATAGTGATCAGCGACTCCCCCCC
GGCCTCTCCCCACAGGCCCCCCGCGGCGCCCATGCCAGGCTCCGCCCCCCGCCCCGGGCCCCCCGCGTCC
GCGGCCGCGTCGGGACCCGCGCGCCCCCGCGCGGCCGTGGCCCCGTGCGTGCGAGCGCCGCCTCCGGGGC
CCGGCCCCCGCGCCCCGGCCCCCGGGGCGGAGCCGGCCGCCCGCCCCGCGGACGCGCGCCGTGTGCCCCA
GTCGCACTCGTCCCTGGCTCAGGCCGCGAACCAAGAACAGAGTCTGTGCCGGGCGCGTGCGACGGTGGCG
CGCGGCTCGGGGGGGCCGGGCGTGGAGGGTGGGCACGGGCCCTCCCGCGGCGCCGCCCCCTCCGGCGCCG
CCCCGCTCCCCTCCGCCGCCTCTGTCGAGCAGGAGGCGGCGGTGCGTCCGAGGAAGAGGCGCGGGTCGGG
CCAGGAAAACCCCTCCCCCCAGTCCACGCGTCCCCCCCTCGCGCCGGCAGGGGCCAAGAGGGCGGCGACG
CACCCCCCCTCCGACTCAGGGCCGGGGGGGCGCGGCCAGGGTGGGCCCGGGACCCCCCTGACGTCCTCGG
CGGCCTCCGCCTCTTCCTCCTCTGCCTCTTCCTCCTCGGCCCCGACCCCCGCGGGGGCCGCCTCTTCCGC
CGCCGGGGCCGCGTCCTCCTCCGCTTCCGCCTCCTCGGGCGGGGCCGTCGGTGCCCTGGGAGGGAGACAA
GAGGAAACCTCCCTCGGCCCCCGCGCTGCTTCTGGGCCGCGGGGGCCGAGGAAGTGTGCCCGGAAGACGC
GCCACGCGGAGACTTCCGGGGCCGTCCCCGCGGGCGGCCTCACGCGCTACCTGCCCATCTCGGGGGTCTC
TAGCGTGGTCGCCCTGTCGCCTTACGTGAACAAGACTATCACGGGGGACTGCCTGCCCATCCTGGACATG
GAGACGGGGAACATCGGGGCGTACGTGGTCCTGGTGGACCAGACGGGAAACATGGCGACCCGGCTGCGGG
CCGCGGTCCCCGGCTGGAGCCGCCGCACCCTGCTCCCCGAGACCGCGGGTAACCACGTGATGCCCCCCGA
GTACCCGACGGCCCCCGCGTCGGAGTGGAACAGCCTCTGGATGACCCCCGTGGGGAACATGCTGTTCGAC
CAGGGCACCCTAGTGGGCGCCCTGGACTTCCGCAGCCTGCGGTCTCGGCACCCGTGGTCCGGGGAGCAGG
GGGCGTCGACCCGGGACGAGGGAAAACAATAAGAATTCTGCAGTCGACGGTACCGCGGGCCCGGGATCCA
CCGGATCTAGATAACTGATCATAATCAGCCATACCACATTTGTAGAGGTTTTACTTGCTTTAAAAAACCT
CCCACACCTCCCCCTGAACCTGAAACATAAAATGAATGCAATTGTTGTTGTTAACTTGTTTATTGCAGCT
TATAATGGTTACAAATAAAGCAATAGCATCACAAATTTCACAAATAAAGCATTTTTTTCACTGCATTCTA
GTTGTGGTTTGTCCAAACTCATCAATGTATCTTAACGCGTAAATTGTAAGCGTTAATATTTTGTTAAAAT
TCGCGTTAAATTTTTGTTAAATCAGCTCATTTTTTAACCAATAGGCCGAAATCGGCAAAATCCCTTATAA
ATCAAAAGAATAGACCGAGATAGGGT
[37 nt withheld, positions 4087-4123]
AAAGAACGTGGACTCCAACGTCAAAGG
[49 nt withheld, positions 4151-4199]
T
[91 nt withheld, positions 4201-4291]
G
[124 nt withheld, positions 4293-4416]
CAGGTGGCACTTTTCGGGGAAATGTGCGCGGAACCCCTATTTGTTTATTTTTCTAAATACATTCAAATAT
GTATCCGCTCATGAGACAATAACCCTGATAAATGCTTCAATAATATTGAAAAAGGAAGAGTCCTGAGGCG
GAAAGAACCAGCTGTGGAATGTGTGTCAGTTAGGGTGTGGAAAGTCCCCAGGCTCCCCAGCAGGCAGAAG
TATGCAAAGCATGCATCTCAATTAGTCAGCAACCAGGTGTGGAAAGTCCCCAGGCTCCCCAGCAGGCAGA
AGTATGCAAAGCATGCATCTCAATTAGTCAGCAACCATAGTCCCGCCCCTAACTCCGCCCATCCCGCCCC
TAACTCCGCCCAGTTCCGCCCATTCTCCGCCCCATGGCTGACTAATTTTTTTTATTTATGCAGAGGCCGA
GGCCGCCTCGGCCTCTGAGCTATTCCAGAAGTAGTGAGGAGGCTTTTTTGGAGGCCTAGGCTTTTGCAAA
GATCGATCAAGAGACAGGATGAGGATCGTTTCGCATGATTGAACAAGATGGATTGCACGCAGGTTCTCCG
GCCGCTTGGGTGGAGAGGCTATTCGGCTATGACTGGGCACAACAGACAATCGGCTGCTCTGATGCCGCCG
TGTTCCGGCTGTCAGCGCAGGGGCGCCCGGTTCTTTTTGTCAAGACCGACCTGTCCGGTGCCCTGAATGA
ACTGCAAGACGAGGCAGCGCGGCTATCGTGGCTGGCCACGACGGGCGTTCCTTGCGCAGCTGTGCTCGAC
GTTGTCACTGAAGCGGGAAGGGACTGGCTGCTATTGGGCGAAGTGCCGGGGCAGGATCTCCTGTCATCTC
ACCTTGCTCCTGCCGAGAAAGTATCCATCATGGCTGATGCAATGCGGCGGCTGCATACGCTTGATCCGGC
TACCTGCCCATTCGACCACCAAGCGAAACATCGCATCGAGCGAGCACGTACTCGGATGGAAGCCGGTCTT
GTCGATCAGGATGATCTGGACGAAGAGCATCAGGGGCTCGCGCCAGCCGAACTGTTCGCCAGGCTCAAGG
CGAGCATGCCCGACGGCGAGGATCTCGTCGTGACCCATGGCGATGCCTGCTTGCCGAATATCATGGTGGA
AAATGGCCGCTTTTCTGGATTCATCGACTGTGGCCGGCTGGGTGTGGCGGACCGCTATCAGGACATAGCG
TTGGCTACCCGTGATATTGCTGAAGAGCTTGGCGGCGAATGGGCTGACCGCTTCCTCGTGCTTTACGGTA
TCGCCGCTCCCGATTCGCAGCGCATCGCCTTCTATCGCCTTCTTGACGAGTTCTTCTGAGCGGGACTCTG
GGGTTCGAAATGACCGACCAAGCGACGCCCAACCTGCCATCACGAGATTTCGATTCCACCGCCGCCTTCT
ATGAAAGGTTGGGCTTCGGAATCGTTTTCCGGGACGCCGGCTGGATGATCCTCCAGCGCGGGGATCTCAT
GCTGGAGTTCTTCGCCCACCCTAGGGGGAGGCTAACTGAAACACGGAAGGAGACAATACCGGAAGGAACC
CGCGCTATGACGGCAATAAAAAGACAGAATAAAACGCACGGTGTTGGGTCGTTTGTTCATAAACGCGGGG
TTCGGTCCCAGGGCTGGCACTCTGTCGATACCCCACCGAGACCCCATTGGGGCCAATACGCCCGCGTTTC
TTCCTTTTCCCCACCCCACCCCCCAAGTTCGGGTGAAGGCCCAGGGCTCGCAGCCAACGTCGGGGCGGCA
GGCCCTGCCATAGCCTCAGGTTACTCATATATACTTTAGATTGATTTAAAACTTCATTTTTAATTTAAAA
GGATCTAGGTGAAGATCCTTTTTGATAATCTCATGACCAAAATCCCTTAACGTGAGTTTTCGTTCCACTG
AGCGTCAGACCCCGTAGAAAAGATCAAAGGATCTTCTTGAGATCCTTTTTTTCTGCGCGTAATCTGCTGC
TTGCAAACAAAAAAACCACCGCTACCAGCGGTGGTTTGTTTGCCGGATCAAGAGCTACCAACTCTTTTTC
CGAAGGTAACTGGCTTCAGCAGAGCGCAGATACCAAATACTGTTCTTCTAGTGTAGCCGTAGTTAGGCCA
CCACTTCAAGAACTCTGTAGCACCGCCTACATACCTCGCTCTGCTAATCCTGTTACCAGTGGCTGCTGCC
AGTGGCGATAAGTCGTGTCTTACCGGGTTGGACTCAAGACGATAGTTACCGGATAAGGCGCAGCGGTCGG
GCTGAACGGGGGGTTCGTGCACACAGCCCAGCTTGGAGCGAACGACCTACACCGAACTGAGATACCTACA
GCGTGAGCTATGAGAAAGCGCCACGCTTCCCGAAGGGAGAAAGGCGGACAGGTATCCGGTAAGCGGCAGG
GTCGGAACAGGAGAGCGCACGAGGGAGCTTCCAGGGGGAAACGCCTGGTATCTTTATAGTCCTGTCGGGT
TTCGCCACCTCTGACTTGAGCGTCGATTTTTGTGATGCTCGTCAGGGGGGCGGAGCCTATGGAAAAACGC
CAGCAACGCGGCCTTTTTACGGTTCCTGGCCTTTTGCTGGCCTTTTGCTCACATGTTCTTTCCTGCGTTA
TCCCCTGATTCTGTGGATAACCGTATTACCGCCATGCAT
